>Addgene plasmid #229431 | sgLATS1/2-1 | addgene full sequence | sequence record 456436 | Addgene NGS Result
TTAATGTAGTCTTATGCAATACTCTTGTAGTCTTGCAACATGGTAACGATGAGTTAGCAACATGCCTTAC
AAGGAGAGAAAAAGCACCGTGCATGCCGATTGGTGGAAGTAAGGTGGTACGATCGTGCCTTATTAGGAAG
GCAACAGACGGGTCTGACATGGATTGGACGAACCACTGAATTGCCGCATTGCAGAGATATTGTATTTAAG
TGCCTAGCTCGATACATAAACGGGTCTCTCTGGTTAGACCAGATCTGAGCCTGGGAGCTCTCTGGCTAAC
TAGGGAACCCACTGCTTAAGCCTCAATAAAGCTTGCCTTGAGTGCTTCAAGTAGTGTGTGCCCGTCTGTT
GTGTGACTCTGGTAACTAGAGATCCCTCAGACCCTTTTAGTCAGTGTGGAAAATCTCTAGCAGTGGCGCC
CGAACAGGGACTTGAAAGCGAAAGGGAAACCAGAGGAGCTCTCTCGACGCAGGACTCGGCTTGCTGAAGC
GCGCACGGCAAGAGGCGAGGGGCGGCGACTGGTGAGTACGCCAAAAATTTTGACTAGCGGAGGCTAGAAG
GAGAGAGATGGGTGCGAGAGCGTCAGTATTAAGCGGGGGAGAATTAGATCGCGATGGGAAAAAATTCGGT
TAAGGCCAGGGGGAAAGAAAAAATATAAATTAAAACATATAGTATGGGCAAGCAGGGAGCTAGAACGATT
CGCAGTTAATCCTGGCCTGTTAGAAACATCAGAAGGCTGTAGACAAATACTGGGACAGCTACAACCATCC
CTTCAGACAGGATCAGAAGAACTTAGATCATTATATAATACAGTAGCAACCCTCTATTGTGTGCATCAAA
GGATAGAGATAAAAGACACCAAGGAAGCTTTAGACAAGATAGAGGAAGAGCAAAACAAAAGTAAGACCAC
CGCACAGCAAGCGGCCGCTGATCTTCAGACCTGGAGGAGGAGATATGAGGGACAATTGGAGAAGTGAATT
ATATAAATATAAAGTAGTAAAAATTGAACCATTAGGAGTAGCACCCACCAAGGCAAAGAGAAGAGTGGTG
CAGAGAGAAAAAAGAGCAGTGGGAATAGGAGCTTTGTTCCTTGGGTTCTTGGGAGCAGCAGGAAGCACTA
TGGGCGCAGCGTCAATGACGCTGACGGTACAGGCCAGACAATTATTGTCTGGTATAGTGCAGCAGCAGAA
CAATTTGCTGAGGGCTATTGAGGCGCAACAGCATCTGTTGCAACTCACAGTCTGGGGCATCAAGCAGCTC
CAGGCAAGAATCCTGGCTGTGGAAAGATACCTAAAGGATCAACAGCTCCTGGGGATTTGGGGTTGCTCTG
GAAAACTCATTTGCACCACTGCTGTGCCTTGGAATGCTAGTTGGAGTAATAAATCTCTGGAACAGATTTG
GAATCACACGACCTGGATGGAGTGGGACAGAGAAATTAACAATTACACAAGCTTAATACACTCCTTAATT
GAAGAATCGCAAAACCAGCAAGAAAAGAATGAACAAGAATTATTGGAATTAGATAAATGGGCAAGTTTGT
GGAATTGGTTTAACATAACAAATTGGCTGTGGTATATAAAATTATTCATAATGATAGTAGGAGGCTTGGT
AGGTTTAAGAATAGTTTTTGCTGTACTTTCTATAGTGAATAGAGTTAGGCAGGGATATTCACCATTATCG
TTTCAGACCCACCTCCCAACCCCGAGGGGACCCAGAGAGGGCCTATTTCCCATGATTCCTTCATATTTGC
ATATACGATACAAGGCTGTTAGAGAGATAATTAGAATTAATTTGACTGTAAACACAAAGATATTAGTACA
AAATACGTGACGTAGAAAGTAATAATTTCTTGGGTAGTTTGCAGTTTTAAAATTATGTTTTAAAATGGAC
TATCATATGCTTACCGTAACTTGAAAGTATTTCGATTTCTTGGCTTTATATATCTTGTGGAAAGGACGAA
ACACCGCGTGCAGCTCTCCGCTCTAAGTTTCAGAGCTATGCACAAGAGTGCATAGCAAGTTGAAATAAGG
CTAGTCCGTTATCAACTTTGCTGGAAACAGCAAAGTGGCACCGAGTCGGTGCTTTTTTTGCGTGACCGAG
CTTGTCTGCCCGCGCAGTCCACTAGACAGACGCGCAGAGGTCGGGCGGGCCTAGGGCCAATTTCCCATGG
TTCCCTTCATTTGCATATATGATGTAATAAGGTTATGGAGACTATTAAACTTAGCCCTAATCAAACTATA
TGATGATAATGTGTGTGGTACAAAAGGTCATAACTTATTATATACTTTGAAACTTAAAAAAGGGTTACAG
TTTAGTCACCATAACTGTAAAATTTTTTCTATTCTTAGCTTTATATAGTTCTTGAGAGGCCATGTTTATC
GTACGCTGGCACCGTAGCCCTGTTTAAGAGCTATGCTGGAAACAGCATAGCAAGTTTAAATAAGGCTAGT
CCGTTATCAACTTTGCTGGAAACAGCAAAGTGGCACCGAGTCGGTGCTTTTTTTGAATTCTAGATCTTGA
GACAAATGGCAGTATTCATCCACAATTTTAAAAGAAAAGGGGGGATTGGGGGGTACAGTGCAGGGGAAAG
AATAGTAGACATAATAGCAACAGACATACAAACTAAAGAATTACAAAAACAAATTACAAAAATTCAAAAT
TTTCGGGTTTATTACAGGGACAGCAGAGATCCACTTTGGCGCCGGCTCGAGTGGCTCCGGTGCCCGTCAG
TGGGCAGAGCGCACATCGCCCACAGTCCCCGAGAAGTTGGGGGGAGGGGTCGGCAATTGAACCGGTGCCT
AGAGAAGGTGGCGCGGGGTAAACTGGGAAAGTGATGTCGTGTACTGGCTCCGCCTTTTTCCCGAGGGTGG
GGGAGAACCGTATATAAGTGCAGTAGTCGCCGTGAACGTTCTTTTTCGCAACGGGTTTGCCGCCAGAACA
CAGGTGTCGTGACGCGGGATCCGCCACCATGATGAAGACCTTCAACATCTCTCAGCAGGACCTTGAGCTG
GTGGAAGTTGCCACTGAGAAAATCACCATGCTCTATGAGGACAACAAGCACCATGTTGGTGCTGCCATCA
GGACCAAGACAGGAGAAATCATCTCTGCTGTCCACATTGAAGCCTACATTGGCAGGGTCACTGTGTGTGC
AGAGGCCATTGCCATTGGGTCTGCAGTCTCCAATGGGCAGAAGGACTTTGACACCATTGTGGCTGTGAGG
CACCCCTACAGTGATGAGGTGGACAGGTCCATCAGAGTGGTGTCCCCCTGTGGCATGTGCAGGGAGCTCA
TCTCAGACTATGCCCCTGATTGCTTTGTTCTGATTGAGATGAATGGCAAGCTGGTCAAGACAACCATTGA
GGAGCTGATTCCACTGAAATACACCAGAAACTAATGTACAAGTAGCGCGTTAAGTCGACAATCAACCTCT
GGATTACAAAATTTGTGAAAGATTGACTGGTATTCTTAACTATGTTGCTCCTTTTACGCTATGTGGATAC
GCTGCTTTAATGCCTTTGTATCATGCTATTGCTTCCCGTATGGCTTTCATTTTCTCCTCCTTGTATAAAT
CCTGGTTGCTGTCTCTTTATGAGGAGTTGTGGCCCGTTGTCAGGCAACGTGGCGTGGTGTGCACTGTGTT
TGCTGACGCAACCCCCACTGGTTGGGGCATTGCCACCACCTGTCAGCTCCTTTCCGGGACTTTCGCTTTC
CCCCTCCCTATTGCCACGGCGGAACTCATCGCCGCCTGCCTTGCCCGCTGCTGGACAGGGGCTCGGCTGT
TGGGCACTGACAATTCCGTGGTGTTGTCGGGGAAATCATCGTCCTTTCCTTGGCTGCTCGCCTGTGTTGC
CACCTGGATTCTGCGCGGGACGTCCTTCTGCTACGTCCCTTCGGCCCTCAATCCAGCGGACCTTCCTTCC
CGCGGCCTGCTGCCGGCTCTGCGGCCTCTTCCGCGTCTTCGCCTTCGCCCTCAGACGAGTCGGATCTCCC
TTTGGGCCGCCTCCCCGCGTCGACTTTAAGACCAATGACTTACAAGGCAGCTGTAGATCTTAGCCACTTT
TTAAAAGAAAAGGGGGGACTGGAAGGGCTAATTCACTCCCAACGAAGACAAGATCTGCTTTTTGCTTGTA
CTGGGTCTCTCTGGTTAGACCAGATCTGAGCCTGGGAGCTCTCTGGCTAACTAGGGAACCCACTGCTTAA
GCCTCAATAAAGCTTGCCTTGAGTGCTTCAAGTAGTGTGTGCCCGTCTGTTGTGTGACTCTGGTAACTAG
AGATCCCTCAGACCCTTTTAGTCAGTGTGGAAAATCTCTAGCAGTACGTATAGTAGTTCATGTCATCTTA
TTATTCAGTATTTATAACTTGCAAAGAAATGAATATCAGAGAGTGAGAGGAACTTGTTTATTGCAGCTTA
TAATGGTTACAAATAAAGCAATAGCATCACAAATTTCACAAATAAAGCATTTTTTTCACTGCATTCTAGT
TGTGGTTTGTCCAAACTCATCAATGTATCTTATCATGTCTGGCTCTAGCTATCCCGCCCCTAACTCCGCC
CATCCCGCCCCTAACTCCGCCCAGTTCCGCCCATTCTCCGCCCCATGGCTGACTAATTTTTTTTATTTAT
GCAGAGGCCGAGGCCGCCTCGGCCTCTGAGCTATTCCAGAAGTAGTGAGGAGGCTTTTTTGGAGGCCTAG
GGACGTACCCAATTCGCCCTATAGTGAGTCGTATTACGCGCGCTCACTGGCCGTCGTTTTACAACGTCGT
GACTGGGAAAACCCTGGCGTTACCCAACTTAATCGCCTTGCAGCACATCCCCCTTTCGCCAGCTGGCGTA
ATAGCGAAGAGGCCCGCACCGATCGCCCTTCCCAACAGTTGCGCAGCCTGAATGGCGAATGGG
[124 nt withheld, positions 4894-5017]
C
[91 nt withheld, positions 5019-5109]
A
[49 nt withheld, positions 5111-5159]
CCTTTGACGTTGGAGTCCACGTTCTTT
[37 nt withheld, positions 5187-5223]
ACCCTATCTCGGTCTATTCTTTTGATTTATAAGGGATTTTGCCGATTTCGGCCTATTGGTTAAAAAATGA
GCTGATTTAACAAAAATTTAACGCGAATTTTAACAAAATATTAACGCTTACAATTTAGGTGGCACTTTTC
GGGGAAATGTGCGCGGAACCCCTATTTGTTTATTTTTCTAAATACATTCAAATATGTATCCGCTCATGAG
ACAATAACCCTGATAAATGCTTCAATAATATTGAAAAAGGAAGAGTATGAGTATTCAACATTTCCGTGTC
GCCCTTATTCCCTTTTTTGCGGCATTTTGCCTTCCTGTTTTTGCTCACCCAGAAACGCTGGTGAAAGTAA
AAGATGCTGAAGATCAGTTGGGTGCACGAGTGGGTTACATCGAACTGGATCTCAACAGCGGTAAGATCCT
TGAGAGTTTTCGCCCCGAAGAACGTTTTCCAATGATGAGCACTTTTAAAGTTCTGCTATGTGGCGCGGTA
TTATCCCGTATTGACGCCGGGCAAGAGCAACTCGGTCGCCGCATACACTATTCTCAGAATGACTTGGTTG
AGTACTCACCAGTCACAGAAAAGCATCTTACGGATGGCATGACAGTAAGAGAATTATGCAGTGCTGCCAT
AACCATGAGTGATAACACTGCGGCCAACTTACTTCTGACAACGATCGGAGGACCGAAGGAGCTAACCGCT
TTTTTGCACAACATGGGGGATCATGTAACTCGCCTTGATCGTTGGGAACCGGAGCTGAATGAAGCCATAC
CAAACGACGAGCGTGACACCACGATGCCTGTAGCAATGGCAACAACGTTGCGCAAACTATTAACTGGCGA
ACTACTTACTCTAGCTTCCCGGCAACAATTAATAGACTGGATGGAGGCGGATAAAGTTGCAGGACCACTT
CTGCGCTCGGCCCTTCCGGCTGGCTGGTTTATTGCTGATAAATCTGGAGCCGGTGAGCGTGGGTCTCGCG
GTATCATTGCAGCACTGGGGCCAGATGGTAAGCCCTCCCGTATCGTAGTTATCTACACGACGGGGAGTCA
GGCAACTATGGATGAACGAAATAGACAGATCGCTGAGATAGGTGCCTCACTGATTAAGCATTGGTAACTG
TCAGACCAAGTTTACTCATATATACTTTAGATTGATTTAAAACTTCATTTTTAATTTAAAAGGATCTAGG
TGAAGATCCTTTTTGATAATCTCATGACCAAAATCCCTTAACGTGAGTTTTCGTTCCACTGAGCGTCAGA
CCCCGTAGAAAAGATCAAAGGATCTTCTTGAGATCCTTTTTTTCTGCGCGTAATCTGCTGCTTGCAAACA
AAAAAACCACCGCTACCAGCGGTGGTTTGTTTGCCGGATCAAGAGCTACCAACTCTTTTTCCGAAGGTAA
CTGGCTTCAGCAGAGCGCAGATACCAAATACTGTTCTTCTAGTGTAGCCGTAGTTAGGCCACCACTTCAA
GAACTCTGTAGCACCGCCTACATACCTCGCTCTGCTAATCCTGTTACCAGTGGCTGCTGCCAGTGGCGAT
AAGTCGTGTCTTACCGGGTTGGACTCAAGACGATAGTTACCGGATAAGGCGCAGCGGTCGGGCTGAACGG
GGGGTTCGTGCACACAGCCCAGCTTGGAGCGAACGACCTACACCGAACTGAGATACCTACAGCGTGAGCT
ATGAGAAAGCGCCACGCTTCCCGAAGGGAGAAAGGCGGACAGGTATCCGGTAAGCGGCAGGGTCGGAACA
GGAGAGCGCACGAGGGAGCTTCCAGGGGGAAACGCCTGGTATCTTTATAGTCCTGTCGGGTTTCGCCACC
TCTGACTTGAGCGTCGATTTTTGTGATGCTCGTCAGGGGGGCGGAGCCTATGGAAAAACGCCAGCAACGC
GGCCTTTTTACGGTTCCTGGCCTTTTGCTGGCCTTTTGCTCACATGTTCTTTCCTGCGTTATCCCCTGAT
TCTGTGGATAACCGTATTACCGCCTTTGAGTGAGCTGATACCGCTCGCCGCAGCCGAACGACCGAGCGCA
GCGAGTCAGTGAGCGAGGAAGCGGAAGAGCGCCCAATACGCAAACCGCCTCTCCCCGCGCGTTGGCCGAT
TCATTAATGCAGCTGGCACGACAGGTTTCCCGACTGGAAAGCGGGCAGTGAGCGCAACGCAATTAATGTG
AGTTAGCTCACTCATTAGGCACCCCAGGCTTTACACTTTATGCTTCCGGCTCGTATGTTGTGTGGAATTG
TGAGCGGATAACAATTTCACACAGGAAACAGCTATGACCATGATTACGCCAAGCGCGCAATTAACCCTCA
CTAAAGGGAACAAAAGCTGGAGCTGCAAGC
Features (pLannotate 1.2.2; 28 found; start..end, strand, type, name):
      5..231     +  promoter       RSV promoter: Rous sarcoma virus enhancer/promoter
    232..412     +  LTR            5' LTR (truncated): truncated 5' long terminal repeat (LTR) from HIV-1
    459..584     +  misc_feature   HIV-1 Ψ: packaging signal of human immunodeficiency virus type 1
    568..931     +  CDS            HIV-1 gag (fragment): gag protein from human immunodeficiency virus 1; gag
   1077..1310    +  misc_feature   RRE: The Rev response element (RRE) of HIV-1 allows for Rev-dependent mRNA export from the nucleus to the cytoplasm.
   1687..1713    +  CDS            Rev (fragment): human immunodeficiency virus 1 (HIV-1) Rev protein; rev; enhances nuclear export of unspliced and incompletely spliced viral mRNAs
   1717..1957    +  promoter       U6 promoter: RNA polymerase III promoter for human U6 snRNA
   2010..2048    +  misc_RNA       tracrRNA (fragment): trans-activating CRISPR RNA for the Streptococcus pyogenes CRISPR/Cas9 system
   2420..2463    +  misc_RNA       tracrRNA (fragment): trans-activating CRISPR RNA for the Streptococcus pyogenes CRISPR/Cas9 system
   2546..2663    +  misc_feature   cPPT/CTS: central polypurine tract and central termination sequence of HIV-1
   2732..2943    +  promoter       EF-1α core promoter: core promoter for human elongation factor EF-1α
   2972..3391    +  CDS            bsr: BSR_BACCE - Experimental evidence at protein level: Swiss-Prot protein existence level 1. Catalyzes the deamination of the cytosine moiety of the antibiotics blasticidin S, cytomycin and acetylblasticidin S. From Bacillus cereus.
   3420..4008    +  misc_feature   WPRE: woodchuck hepatitis virus posttranscriptional regulatory element
   4059..4078    +  misc_feature   cPPT/CTS (fragment): central polypurine tract and central termination sequence of HIV-1
   4080..4313    +  LTR            3' LTR (ΔU3): self-inactivating 3' long terminal repeat (LTR) from HIV-1
   4391..4512    +  polyA_signal   SV40 poly(A) signal: SV40 polyadenylation signal
   4552..4687    +  rep_origin     SV40 ori: SV40 origin of replication
   4708..4726    -  promoter       T7 promoter: promoter for bacteriophage T7 RNA polymerase
   4734..4889    +  CDS            lacZα (fragment): LacZα fragment of β-galactosidase; lacZ fragment
   4894..5322    +  rep_origin     f1 ori (sequence partly withheld): f1 bacteriophage origin of replication; arrow indicates direction of (+) strand synthesis
   5375..5479    +  promoter       AmpR promoter: bla
   5480..6340    +  CDS            AmpR: β-lactamase; bla; confers resistance to ampicillin, carbenicillin, and related antibiotics
   6511..7099    +  rep_origin     ori: high-copy-number ColE1/pMB1/pBR322/pUC origin of replication
   7282..7374    +  CDS            lacI (fragment): lac repressor; lacI; The lac repressor binds to the lac operator to inhibit transcription in E. coli. This inhibition can be relieved by adding lactose or isopropyl-β-D-thiogalactopyranoside (IPTG).
   7387..7408    +  protein_bind   CAP binding site: CAP binding activates transcription in the presence of cAMP. E. coli catabolite activator protein
   7423..7453    +  promoter       lac promoter: promoter for the E. coli lac operon
   7461..7477    +  protein_bind   lac operator: The lac repressor binds to the lac operator to inhibit transcription in E. coli. This inhibition can be relieved by adding lactose or isopropyl-β-D-thiogalactopyranoside (IPTG). lac repressor encoded by lacI
   7522..7540    +  promoter       T3 promoter: promoter for bacteriophage T3 RNA polymerase
