[The description below was written by a language model from this plasmid's Addgene catalogue record and pLannotate feature annotations shown in this document.]
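Description:
sgLATS1/2-1 is a third-generation, self-inactivating lentiviral CRISPR guide vector built on the LentiVi backbone and designed to knock out the two human Hippo-pathway kinases LATS1 and LATS2 at once. It carries two single-guide RNA cassettes in tandem. The catalogue lists a human U6 and a bovine U6 promoter, one for each guide, and the feature table shows an annotated human U6 promoter followed by two separate S. pyogenes tracrRNA-derived scaffold fragments, consistent with a dual-sgRNA layout. The second, bovine U6 promoter is not itself annotated. No Cas9 coding sequence appears in the feature table, so the nuclease presumably has to be supplied separately in the target cells.

The viral portion comprises an RSV promoter fused to a truncated HIV-1 5' LTR, which drives genomic RNA production in packaging cells. It is followed by the Ψ packaging signal with a gag fragment, the RRE for Rev-dependent export, a cPPT/CTS, a WPRE to boost transcript expression, and a ΔU3 3' LTR that inactivates the LTR promoter after integration. Downstream of the guide cassettes, an EF-1α core (EFS) promoter drives the selection marker. The catalogue describes this marker as blasticidin resistance and also mentions GFP-P2A-BlastR, but the annotated sequence shows only the bsr blasticidin deaminase gene immediately after the promoter, with no GFP feature detected.

In bacteria the plasmid is maintained through a high-copy ColE1/pUC origin and ampicillin resistance. The backbone also carries f1 and SV40 origins and an SV40 poly(A) signal. The construct was deposited with work on YAP/TAZ dependencies in human cancer, where combined LATS1/2 loss is the stated purpose.
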