Addgene plasmid #229431: sgLATS1/2-1
Purpose: knockout of LATS1 and LATS2
Depositing lab: Christopher Vakoc. Depositing organization: Cold Spring Harbor Laboratory. Publication: MARK2/MARK3 kinases are catalytic co-dependencies of YAP/TAZ in human cancer. Klingbeil O, Skopelitis D, Tonelli C, Yoshimoto T, Alpsoy A, Panepinto MC, Minicozzi F, Merrill JR, Cafiero AM, Aggarwal D, Russo S, Ha T, Demerdash OE, Wee TL, Spector DL, Lyons SK, Tuveson DA, Cifani P, Vakoc CR. Cancer Discov. 2024 Jul 26. doi: 10.1158/2159-8290.CD-23-1529. PubMed 39058094.
Backbone
  Vector backbone: LentiVi
  Vector type: Mammalian Expression, Lentiviral, CRISPR
  Selectable markers: Blasticidin ; GFP-P2A-BlastR
Growth in bacteria
  Bacterial resistance: Ampicillin, 100 μg/mL
  Growth temperature: 37°C
  Growth strain: NEB Stable
  Copy number: High Copy
Gene/Insert
  Gene/Insert name: sgLATS1/2-1
  gRNA/shRNA sequence: CTAAGCGATCTTCGGGTCCT;CATTGTCATCAAAGAACCTT
  Species: H. sapiens (human)
  Entrez Gene: LATS1 (a.k.a. WARTS, wts); LATS2 (a.k.a. KPM)
  Promoter: hU6;bU6;EFS
  Cloning method: Gibson Cloning
Terms and licenses: Academic/Nonprofit Terms; Industry Terms: Not Available to Industry
How to cite: sgLATS1/2-1 was a gift from Christopher Vakoc (Addgene plasmid # 229431 ; http://n2t.net/addgene:229431 ; RRID:Addgene_229431)
